>Addgene plasmid #46757 | pT3TS-nCas9n | addgene full sequence | sequence record 308662 | Addgene NGS Result
AATTAACCCTCACTAAAGGGAACAAAAGCTGGAGCTAAGCTTGCTTGTTCTTTTTGCAGAAGCTCAGAAT
AAACGCTCAACTTTGGCAGATCTAACTCGACGCCACCATGGCTTCTCCACCTAAGAAGAAGAGAAAGGTG
GGAAGCATGGATAAGAAGTATAGCATCGGCCTGGATATTGGAACTAACTCCGTGGGTTGGGCAGTGATTA
CAGACGACTACAAGGTCCCTAGCAAGAAATTTAAGGTGCTGGGTAACACCGACAGGCACAGCATCAAGAA
AAATCTGATTGGAGCCCTGCTGTTCGGTTCTGGAGAGACTGCCGAAGCAACACGCCTGAAAAGAACAGCA
AGAAGGCGCTATACCAGAAGGAAGAATAGAATCTGTTACCTGCAGGAGATTTTCTCTAACGAAATGGCTA
AGGTGGACGATTCATTCTTTCATAGGCTGGAGGAAAGTTTCCTGGTCGAGGAAGATAAGAAACACGAGCG
CCATCCTATCTTTGGAAACATTGTGGACGAGGTCGCCTATCACGAAAAATACCCAACCATCTATCATCTG
CGCAAGAAACTGGCTGACTCTACTGATAAAGCCGACCTGAGACTGATCTATCTGGCTCTGGCCCACATGA
TTAAGTTCAGGGGTCATTTTCTGATCGAGGGCGATCTGAACCCCGACAATTCCGATGTGGACAAGCTGTT
CATCCAGCTGGTCCAGATTTACAATCAGCTGTTTGAGGAAAACCCTATTAATGCTTCCAGAGTGGACGCA
AAAGCTATCCTGTCAGCCAGGCTGTCCAAGTCACGCAGACTGGAGAACCTGATTGCACAGCTGCCCGGAG
AAAAGAGGAACGGTCTGTTTGGAAATCTGATCGCTCTGAGTCTGGGCCTGACTCCTAACTTCAAAAGCAA
TTTTGATCTGGCTGAGGACGCCAAACTGCAGCTGTCAAAGGACACATATGACGATGACCTGGATAACCTG
CTGGCACAGATCGGAGATCAGTACGCTGACCTGTTCCTGGCTGCCAAAAATCTGTCCGACGCAATCCTGC
TGTCAGATATTCTGAGAGTGAACAGCGAGATTACAAAAGCTCCTCTGAGTGCCAGCATGATCAAGAGATA
TGACGAGCACCATCAGGATCTGACCCTGCTGAAGGCTCTGGTCAGGCAGCAGCTGCCAGAGAAGTACAAG
GAAATTTTCTTTGATCAGTCCAAGAACGGCTACGCCGGTTATATCGACGGAGGCGCATCACAGGAGGAAT
TCTACAAGTTTATCAAACCTATTCTGGAGAAGATGGACGGAACTGAGGAACTGCTGGTGAAACTGAATAG
AGAGGACCTGCTGAGGAAGCAGCGCACATTTGATAACGGTTCCATCCCACACCAGATTCATCTGGGAGAG
CTGCACGCTATCCTGAGGCGCCAGGAAGACTTCTACCCCTTTCTGAAAGATAACCGCGAGAAGATCGAAA
AAATTCTGACCTTCAGAATCCCTTACTATGTGGGTCCACTGGCTCGCGGAAACAGCAGATTTGCCTGGAT
GACTCGCAAATCCGAGGAAACCATTACTCCTTGGAACTTCGAGGAAGTGGTCGATAAGGGCGCCTCTGCA
CAGTCCTTCATCGAGAGAATGACTAATTTTGACAAAAACCTGCCCAATGAGAAAGTGCTGCCTAAGCACT
CCCTGCTGTACGAGTATTTCACTGTCTATAACGAACTGACAAAGGTGAAATACGTCACCGAGGGCATGAG
AAAGCCAGCCTTCCTGTCAGGAGAGCAGAAGAAAGCAATCGTGGATCTGCTGTTTAAAACCAACAGGAAA
GTGACTGTCAAGCAGCTGAAGGAGGACTACTTCAAGAAAATTGAATGCTTCGATTCCGTGGAGATCAGCG
GAGTCGAAGACAGATTTAACGCAAGCCTGGGCGCTTACCACGATCTGCTGAAGATCATTAAGGATAAAGA
CTTCCTGGACAACGAGGAAAATGAGGATATCCTGGAAGACATTGTGCTGACACTGACCCTGTTTGAGGAC
AGAGGAATGATCGAGGAAAGACTGAAAACCTATGCTCATCTGTTCGATGACAAGGTGATGAAACAGCTGA
AGAGAAGGCGCTACACTGGCTGGGGTAGACTGAGCAGGAAGCTGATCAACGGCATTAGGGATAAACAGTC
AGGAAAGACAATCCTGGACTTTCTGAAAAGTGATGGCTTCGCCAACCGCAATTTTATGCAGCTGATTCAC
GATGACAGTCTGACCTTCAAAGAGGACATCCAGAAGGCTCAGGTGTCTGGACAGGGCCACTCCCTGCATG
AGCAGATTGCAAACCTGGCTGGAAGCCCAGCCATCAAGAAAGGCATTCTGCAGACAGTGAAAATCGTCGA
TGAGCTGGTGAAAGTCATGGGCCATAAGCCCGAAAACATCGTGATTGAGATGGCTCGCGAAAATCAGACA
ACCCAGAAGGGTCAGAAGAACAGTAGAGAGAGGATGAAAAGAATCGAGGAAGGCATTAAGGAGCTGGGTA
GCCAGATCCTGAAAGAGCACCCAGTGGAAAACACACAGCTGCAGAATGAGAAGCTGTATCTGTACTATCT
GCAGAATGGAAGAGATATGTACGTGGACCAGGAGCTGGATATTAACAGGCTGTCTGATTACGACGTGGAT
CATATCGTCCCCCAGAGTTTCATCAAAGATGACAGCATTGACAACAAGGTGCTGACCAGGTCCGACAAAA
ACAGAGGAAAATCAGATAATGTCCCTAGTGAGGAAGTGGTCAAGAAAATGAAGAACTACTGGAGACAGCT
GCTGAATGCCAAACTGATCACTCAGAGGAAGTTTGATAACCTGACAAAAGCAGAGCGCGGTGGACTGTCA
GAACTGGACAAAGCTGGATTCATCAAGAGGCAGCTGGTGGAAACACGCCAGATCACTAAACACGTCGCAC
AGATTCTGGATAGTCGCATGAACACAAAGTACGATGAGAATGACAAACTGATCAGAGAAGTGAAGGTCAT
TACCCTGAAGAGTAAACTGGTCAGCGACTTTAGGAAAGATTTCCAGTTTTATAAGGTCCGCGAGATTAAC
AATTATCACCATGCCCATGACGCATACCTGAACGCCGTGGTCGGTACCGCACTGATCAAGAAATACCCAA
AACTGGAGAGCGAATTCGTGTACGGAGACTATAAGGTGTACGATGTCAGAAAAATGATCGCCAAGTCCGA
GCAGGAAATTGGAAAAGCTACTGCCAAGTATTTCTTTTACTCAAACATCATGAATTTCTTTAAGACAGAG
ATCACCCTGGCCAATGGAGAAATCCGCAAAAGGCCCCTGATTGAGACAAACGGAGAGACAGGCGAAATCG
TGTGGGACAAAGGCAGAGATTTTGCAACCGTGAGGAAGGTCCTGAGCATGCCTCAAGTGAATATCGTCAA
GAAAACTGAGGTGCAGACAGGCGGTTTCTCAAAAGAAAGTATTCTGCCAAAACGCAACTCTGATAAGCTG
ATCGCTAGAAAGAAAGACTGGGACCCTAAGAAGTATGGAGGCTTTGACTCTCCCACTGTGGCATACTCCG
TCCTGGTGGTCGCTAAGGTGGAGAAGGGCAAAAGCAAGAAACTGAAATCTGTCAAGGAGCTGCTGGGTAT
CACAATTATGGAGAGAAGCTCTTTCGAGAAGAACCCAATCGATTTTCTGGAGGCCAAAGGTTATAAGGAA
GTGAAGAAAGACCTGATCATTAAACTGCCCAAGTACAGTCTGTTTGAGCTGGAAAACGGCAGGAAACGCA
TGCTGGCAAGCGCTGGAGAGCTGCAGAAAGGCAATGAACTGGCCCTGCCTTCTAAGTACGTGAACTTCCT
GTATCTGGCAAGCCACTACGAGAAGCTGAAAGGATCTCCAGAGGATAACGAACAGAAACAGCTGTTTGTG
GAGCAGCACAAGCATTATCTGGACGAGATCATTGAACAGATTAGCGAGTTCTCTAAAAGAGTGATCCTGG
CCGACGCAAATCTGGATAAGGTCCTGTCTGCTTACAACAAACACAGAGATAAGCCCATCAGGGAGCAGGC
CGAAAATATCATTCATCTGTTCACTCTGACAAACCTGGGCGCACCTGCAGCTTTCAAGTACTTCGACACT
ACAATCGATAGAAAGAGGTACACCTCCACTAAGGAGGTGCTGGACGCTACACTGATCCATCAGAGTATTA
CCGGCCTGTACGAAACAAGGATTGACCTGTCTCAGCTGGGTGGCGACTCACCGGTGAGATCTCCTAAGAA
GAAGAGAAAGGTGTGACCGCGGATCTGGTTACCACTAAACCAGCCTCAAGAACACCCGAATGGAGTCTCT
AAGCTACATAATACCAACTTACACTTTACAAAATGTTGTCCCCCAAAATGTAGCCATTCGTATCTGCTCC
TAATAAAAAGAAAGTTTCTTCACATTCTAAAAAAAAAAAAAAAAAAAAAAAAAAAAANCCCCCCCCCCCC
CCTGCAGGGCCAAGTCGGCCTCTAGAGGTACCCAATTCGCCCTATAGTGAGTCGTATTACAATTCACTGG
CCGTCGTTTTACAACGTCGTGACTGGGAAAACCCTGGCGTTACCCAACTTAATCGCCTTGCAGCACATCC
CCCTTTCGCCAGCTGGCGTAATAGCGAAGAGGCCCGCACCGATCGCCCTTCCCAACAGTTGCGCAGCCTG
AATGGCGAATGGCAAATTGTAAGCGTTAATATTTTGTTAAAATTCGCGTTAAATTTTTGTTAAATCAGCT
CATTTTTTAACCAATAGGCCGAAATCGGCAAAATCCCTTATAAATCAAAAGAATAGACCGAGATAGGGT
[37 nt withheld, positions 4830-4866]
AAAGAACGTGGACTCCAACGTCAAAGG
[49 nt withheld, positions 4894-4942]
T
[91 nt withheld, positions 4944-5034]
G
[124 nt withheld, positions 5036-5159]
CAGGTGGCACTTTTCGGGGAAATGTGCGCGGAACCCCTATTTGTTTATTTTTCTAAATACATTCAAATAT
GTATCTGCTCATGAGACAATAACCCTGATAAATGCTTCAATAATATTGAAAAAGGAAGAGTATGAGTATT
CAACATTTCCGTGTCGCCCTTATTCCCTTTTTTGCGGCATTTTGCCTTCCTGTTTTTGCTCACCCAGAAA
CGCTGGTGAAAGTAAAAGATGCTGAAGATCAGTTGGGTGCACGAGTGGGTTACATCGAACTGGATCTCAA
CAGCGGTAAGATCCTTGAGAGTTTTCGCCCCGAAGAACGTTTTCCAATGATGAGCACTTTTAAAGTTCTG
CTATGTGGCGCGGTATTATCCCGTATTGACGCCGGGCAAGAGCAACTCGGTCGCCGCATACACTATTCTC
AGAATGACTTGGTTGAGTACTCACCAGTCACAGAAAAGCATCTTACGGATGGCATGACAGTAAGAGAATT
ATGCAGTGCTGCCATAACCATGAGTGATAACACTGCGGCCAACTTACTTCTGACAACGATCGGAGGACCG
AAGGAGCTAACCGCTTTTTTGCACAACATGGGGGATCATGTAACTCGCCTTGATCGTTGGGAACCGGAGC
TGAATGAAGCCATACCAAACGACGAGCGTGACACCACGATGCCTGTAGCAATGGCAACAACGTTGCGCAA
ACTATTAACTGGCGAACTACTTACTCTAGCTTCCCGGCAACAATTAATAGACTGGATGGAGGCGGATAAA
GTTGCAGGACCACTTCTGCGCTCGGCCCTTCCGGCTGGCTGGTTTATTGCTGATAAATCTGGAGCCGGTG
AGCGTGGGTCTCGCGGTATCATTGCAGCACTGGGGCCAGATGGTAAGCCCTCCCGTATCGTAGTTATCTA
CACGACGGGGAGTCAGGCAACTATGGATGAACGAAATAGACAGATCGCTGAGATAGGTGCCTCACTGATT
AAGCATTGGTAACTGTCAGACCAAGTTTACTCATATATACTTTAGATTGATTTAAAACTTCATTTTTAAT
TTAAAAGGATCTAGGTGAAGATCCTTTTTGATAATCTCATGACCAAAATCCCTTAACGTGAGTTTTCGTT
CCACTGAGCGTCAGACCCCGTAGAAAAGATCAAAGGATCTTCTTGAGATCCTTTTTTTCTGCGCGTAATC
TGCTGCTTGCAAACAAAAAAACCACCGCTACCAGCGGTGGTTTGTTTGCCGGATCAAGAGCTACCAACTC
TTTTTCCGAAGGTAACTGGCTTCAGCAGAGCGCAGATACCAAATACTGTTCTTCTAGTGTAGCCGTAGTT
AGGCCACCACTTCAAGAACTCTGTAGCACCGCCTACATACCTCGCTCTGCTAATCCTGTTACCAGTGGCT
GCTGCCAGTGGCGATAAGTCGTGTCTTACCGGGTTGGACTCAAGACGATAGTTACCGGATAAGGCGCAGC
GGTCGGGCTGAACGGGGGGTTCGTGCACACAGCCCAGCTTGGAGCGAACGACCTACACCGAACTGAGATA
CCTACAGCGTGAGCTATGAGAAAGCGCCACGCTTCCCGAAGGGAGAAAGGCGGACAGGTATCCGGTAAGC
GGCAGGGTCGGAACAGGAGAGCGCACGAGGGAGCTTCCAGGGGGAAACGCCTGGTATCTTTATAGTCCTG
TCGGGTTTCGCCACCTCTGACTTGAGCGTCGATTTTTGTGATGCTCGTCAGGGGGGCGGAGCCTATGGAA
AAACGCCAGCAACGCGGCCTTTTTACGGTTCCTGGCCTTTTGCTGGCCTTTTGCTCACATGTTCTTTCCT
GCGTTATCCCCTGATTCTGTGGATAACCGTATTACCGCCTTTGAGTGAGCTGATACCGCTCGCCGCAGCC
GAACGACCGAGCGCAGCGAGTCAGTGAGCGAGGAAGCGGAAGAGCGCCCAATACGCAAACCGCCTCTCCC
CGCGCGTTGGCCGATTCATTAATGCAGCTGGCACGACAGGTTTCCCGACTGGAAAGCGGGCAGTGAGCGC
AACGCAATTAATGTGAGTTAGCTCACTCATTAGGCACCCCAGGCTTTACACTTTATGCTTCCGGCTCGTA
TGTTGTGTGGAATTGTGAGCGGATAACAATTTCACACAGGAAACAGCTATGACCATGATTACGCCAAGCT
CGA
Features (pLannotate 1.2.2; 14 found; start..end, strand, type, name):
      1..19      +  promoter       T3 promoter: promoter for bacteriophage T3 RNA polymerase
     44..86      +  5'UTR          Xenopus globin 5'-UTR: translational enhancer from the 5'-UTR of the major beta-globin gene of Xenopus laevis
    147..4247    +  CDS            cas9: CAS9_STRP1 - Also known as csn1 From Streptococcus pyogenes serotype M1.
   4308..4433    +  3'UTR          Xenopus globin 3'-UTR: 3'-UTR of the major beta-globin gene of Xenopus laevis
   4521..4539    -  promoter       T7 promoter: promoter for bacteriophage T7 RNA polymerase
   4542..4699    +  CDS            lacZα (fragment): LacZα fragment of β-galactosidase; lacZ fragment
   4731..5159    -  rep_origin     f1 ori (sequence partly withheld): f1 bacteriophage origin of replication; arrow indicates direction of (+) strand synthesis
   5186..5290    +  promoter       AmpR promoter: bla
   5291..6151    +  CDS            AmpR: β-lactamase; bla; confers resistance to ampicillin, carbenicillin, and related antibiotics
   6322..6910    +  rep_origin     ori: high-copy-number ColE1/pMB1/pBR322/pUC origin of replication
   7093..7185    +  CDS            lacI (fragment): lac repressor; lacI; The lac repressor binds to the lac operator to inhibit transcription in E. coli. This inhibition can be relieved by adding lactose or isopropyl-β-D-thiogalactopyranoside (IPTG).
   7198..7219    +  protein_bind   CAP binding site: CAP binding activates transcription in the presence of cAMP. E. coli catabolite activator protein
   7234..7264    +  promoter       lac promoter: promoter for the E. coli lac operon
   7272..7288    +  protein_bind   lac operator: The lac repressor binds to the lac operator to inhibit transcription in E. coli. This inhibition can be relieved by adding lactose or isopropyl-β-D-thiogalactopyranoside (IPTG). lac repressor encoded by lacI
