[The description below was written by a language model from this plasmid's Addgene catalogue record and pLannotate feature annotations shown in this document.]
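Description:
pT3TS-nCas9n is a high-copy, ampicillin-selected E. coli plasmid of about 7.3 kb that serves as a template for producing Cas9 mRNA for genome editing in zebrafish. Although catalogued as a bacterial expression and CRISPR vector built on a pT3T7 backbone, its layout is that of an in vitro transcription construct. A bacteriophage T3 promoter sits immediately upstream of the payload, and the only bacterial functions annotated are for propagation. These are a ColE1/pUC-type origin, the β-lactamase gene with its own promoter, an f1 origin, and remnants of the lac region (lacZα and lacI fragments, CAP site, lac promoter and operator) typical of the parental cloning vector. A T7 promoter lies downstream of the insert in the opposite orientation.

The insert of roughly 4.4 kb is a synthetic Cas9 (csn1) coding sequence described as optimized for zebrafish, corresponding to the Streptococcus pyogenes protein. The record lists an SV40 nuclear localization signal at each end, which the "n…n" in the name appears to reflect. These signals are not annotated separately in the feature table, although unannotated sequence flanks the Cas9 match on both sides. The open reading frame is flanked by the 5′ and 3′ untranslated regions of the Xenopus laevis major β-globin gene, elements commonly used to enhance translation and stability of synthetic transcripts in embryos. The insert was cloned between HindIII and XbaI sites that remain intact.

T3 transcription from this plasmid would yield a globin-UTR-flanked mRNA encoding nuclear-targeted Cas9. Such mRNA is typically delivered into zebrafish embryos together with guide RNAs, which this plasmid does not supply, for targeted mutagenesis, including the multiplex biallelic editing named in the associated publication's title.
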