Addgene plasmid #46757: pT3TS-nCas9n
Purpose: expression of an optimized Cas9 for genome editing in zebrafish
Depositing lab: Wenbiao Chen. Depositing organization: Vanderbilt University. Publication: Efficient multiplex biallelic zebrafish genome editing using a CRISPR nuclease system. Jao LE, Wente SR, Chen W. Proc Natl Acad Sci U S A. 2013 Aug 5. 10.1073/pnas.1308335110 PubMed 23918387.
Backbone
  Vector backbone: pT3T7
  Backbone size w/o insert (bp): 2800
  Total vector size (bp): 7330
  Vector type: Bacterial Expression, CRISPR
Growth in bacteria
  Bacterial resistance: Ampicillin, 100 μg/mL
  Growth temperature: 37°C
  Growth strain: Top10
  Copy number: High Copy
Gene/Insert
  Gene/Insert name: Cas9 (alt name: csn1)
  Species: Synthetic
  Insert size (bp): 4400
  Promoter: T3
  Tag / fusion protein: SV40 NLS (N terminal on insert); SV40 NLS (C terminal on insert)
  Cloning method: Restriction Enzyme; 5′ cloning site HindIII (not destroyed); 3′ cloning site XbaI (not destroyed)
  Sequencing primers: 5′ M13 R; 3′ M13 F
Terms and licenses: Academic/Nonprofit Terms; Industry Terms: Not Available to Industry
Depositor comments: For more information on Chen and Wente Lab CRISPR Plasmids please refer to: http://www.addgene.org/crispr/Chen/
How to cite: pT3TS-nCas9n was a gift from Wenbiao Chen (Addgene plasmid # 46757 ; http://n2t.net/addgene:46757 ; RRID:Addgene_46757)
