>Addgene plasmid #46757 | pT3TS-nCas9n | addgene partial sequence | sequence record 82775 | pBR322ori-F 5'-GGGAAACGCCTGGTATCTTT-3'
GATGCTCGTCAGGGGGGCGGAGCCTATGGAAAAACGCCAGCAACGCGGCCTTTTTACGGTTCCTGGCCTT
TTGCTGGCCTTTTGCTCACATGTTCTTTCCTGCGTTATCCCCTGATTCTGTGGATAACCGTATTACCGCC
TTTGAGTGAGCTGATACCGCTCGCCGCAGCCGAACGACCGAGCGCAGCGAGTCAGTGAGCGAGGAAGCGG
AAGAGCGCCCAATACGCAAACCGCCTCTCCCCGCGCGTTGGCCGATTCATTAATGCAGCTGGCACGACAG
GTTTCCCGACTGGAAAGCGGGCAGTGAGCGCAACGCAATTAATGTGAGTTAGCTCACTCATTAGGCACCC
CAGGCTTTACACTTTATGCTTCCGGCTCGTATGTTGTGTGGAATTGTGAGCGGATAACAATTTCACACAG
GAAACAGCTATGACCATGATTACGCCAAGCTCGAAATTAACCCTCACTAAAGGGAACAAAAGCTGGAGCT
AAGCTTGCTTGTTCTTTTTGCAGAAGCTCAGAATAAACGCTCAACTTTGGCAGATCTAACTCGACGCCAC
CATGGCTTCTCCACCTAAGAAGAAGAGAAAGGTGGGAAGCATGGATAAGAAGTATAGCATCGGCCTGGAT
ATTGGAACTAACTCCGTGGGTTGGGCAGTGATTACAGACGACTACAAGGTCCCTAGCAAGAAATTTAAGG
TGCTGGGTAACACCGACAGGCACAGCATCAAGAAAAATCTGATTGGAGCCCTGCTGTTCGGTTCTGGAGA
GACTGCCGAAGCAACACGCCTGAA
