>Addgene plasmid #46757 | pT3TS-nCas9n | addgene partial sequence | sequence record 82777 | pUC-3 5'-GCCATTCGCCATTCAGGCTGCGCAACTGTT-3'
GCCTCTTCGCTATTACGCCAGCTGGCGAAAGGGGGATGTGCTGCAAGGCGATTAAGTTGGGTAACGCCAG
GGTTTTCCCAGTCACGACGTTGTAAAACGACGGCCAGTGAATTGTAATACGACTCACTATAGGGCGAATT
GGGTACCTCTAGAGGCCGACTTGGCCCTGCAGGGGGGGGGG
