>Addgene plasmid #46757 | pT3TS-nCas9n | addgene partial sequence | sequence record 82780 | dCas9-R2 5'-GGGTTTCCACCAGCTGTCTC-3'
CACCGCGCTCTGCTTTTGTCAGGTTATCAAACTTCCTCTGAGTGATCAGTTTGGCATTCAGCAGCTGTCT
CCAGTAGTTCTTCATTTTCTTGACCACTTCCTCACTAGGGACATTATCTGATTTTCCTCTGTTTTTGTCG
GACCTGGTCAGCACCTTGTTGTCAATGCTGTCATCTTTGATGAAACTCTGGGGGACGATATGATCCACGT
CGTAATCAGACAGCCTGTTAATATCCAGCTCCTGGTCCACGTACATATCTCTTCCATTCTGCAGATAGTA
CAGATACAGCTTCTCATTCTGCAGCTGTGTGTTTTCCACTGGGTGCTCTTTCAGGATCTGGCTACCCAGC
TCCTTAATGCCTTCCTCGATTCTTTTCATCCTCTCTCTACTGTTCTTCTGACCCTTCTGGGTTGTCTGAT
TTTCGCGAGCCATCTCAATCACGATGTTTTCGGGCTTATGGCCCATGACTTTCACCAGCTCATCGACGAT
TTTCACTGTCTGCAGAATGCCTTTCTTGATGGCTGGGCTTCCAGCCAGGTTTGCAATCTGCTCATGCAGG
GAGTGGCCCTGTCCAGACACCTGAGCCTTCTGGATGTCCTCTTTGAAGGTCAGACTGTCATCGTGAATCA
GCTGCATAAAATTGCGGTTGGCGAAGCCATCACTTTTCAGAAAGTCCAGGATTGTCTTTCCTGACTGTTT
ATCCCTAATGCCGTTGATCAGCTTCCTGCTCAGTCTACCCCAGCCAGTGTAGCGCCTTCTCTTCAGCTGT
TTCATCACCTTGTCATCGAACAGATGAGCATAGGTTTTCAGTCTTTCCTCGATCATTCCTCTGTCCTCAA
ACAGGGTCAGTGTCAGCACAATGTCTTCCAGGATATCCTCATTTTCCTCGTTGTCCAGGAAGTCTTTATC
CTTAATGATCTTCAG
