>Addgene plasmid #46757 | pT3TS-nCas9n | addgene partial sequence | sequence record 141954 | M13pUC-Rev 5'-AGCGGATAACAATTTCACACAGG-3'
ACCCTCACTAAAGGGAACAAAAGCTGGAGCTAAGCTTGCTTGTTCTTTTTGCAGAAGCTCAGAATAAACG
CTCAACTTTGGCAGATCTAACTCGACGCCACCATGGCTTCTCCACCTAAGAAGAAGAGAAAGGTGGGAAG
CATGGATAAGAAGTATAGCATCGGCCTGGATATTGGAACTAACTCCGTGGGTTGGGCAGTGATTACAGAC
GACTACAAGGTCCCTAGCAAGAAATTTAAGGTGCTGGGTAACACCGACAGGCACAGCATCAAGAAAAATC
TGATTGGAGCCCTGCTGTTCGGTTCTGGAGAGACTGCCGAAGCAACACGCCTGAAAAGAACAGCAAGAAG
GCGCTATACCAGAAGGAAGAATAGAATCTGTTACCTGCAGGAGATTTTCTCTAACGAAATGGCTAAGGTG
GACGATTCATTCTTTCATAGGCTGGAGGAAAGTTTCCTGGTCGAGGAAGATAAGAAACACGAGCGCCATC
CTATCTTTGGAAACATTGTGGACGAGGTCGCCTATCACGAAAAATACCCAACCATCTATCATCTGCGCAA
GAAACTGGCTGACTCTACTGATAAAGCCGACCTGAGACTGATCTATCTGGCTCTGGCCCACATGATTAAG
TTCAGGGGTCATTTTCTGATCGAGGGCGATCTGAACCCCGACAATTCCGATGTGGACAAGCTGTTCATCC
AGCTGGTCCAGATTTACAATCAGCTGTTTGAGGAAAACCCTATTAATGCTTCCAGAGTGGACGCAAAAGC
TATCCTGTCAGCCAGGCTGTCCAAGTCACGCAGACTGGAGAACCTGATTGCACAGCTGCCCGGAGAAAAG
AGGAACGGTCTGTTTGGAAATCTGATCGCTCTGAGTCTGGGCCTGACTCCTAACTTCAAAAGCAATTTTG
ATCTGGCTGAGGACGCCCAA
